>Addgene plasmid #230278 | AiP13297 - pAAV-AiE0944m-minBG-SYFP2-P2A-3XFLAG-10aa-H2B-WPRE3-BGHpA (Alias: CN3297) | addgene full sequence | sequence record 470612 | Addgene NGS Result
CAATTGTCCCGAGTGGCAGTAGGCCTTCCAAAAGGCAGGAGGAGCTGTGGGCTGAGGTTTGGAGTGCAGA
TCTTCGACTGCACGTAGACGTGTGGACTGGAAGATGGAGCTGGTTGTCCTGGGTGGGAGCAGGCTTCCCA
GGAAACAGGCAGAACTGTGGGCTGATGAGTGGGGTGCAGATCCAAGATTGCAAGTAGAGGTGTGGACCAG
AAGGAAGTTGGAGCTCTGGAAGGCGGGGGCAGACCTCACAGCTGCTAGGCTTGCTGGGGTCCCAGCAGGC
AGGATATTGGGGCATGGATTTCTCACCTGGTGTTCCAGGTGGGAGCAGGCCTTCCAAGAGGTGGACAGAG
TTGTGGGCTGGGGAGTAGGGTGCCAACCTGCAGTTGGTTCCTCTTTTTCCTTAGTATTAATTATCATTGA
GTCTGTTAAGTCTCTGGGGAGGTACGCGTGCGGCCGCAGGAACCCCTAGTGATGGAGTTGGCCACTCCCT
CTCTGCGCGCTCGCTCGCTCACTGAGGCCGGGCGACCAAAGGTCGCCCGACGCCCGGGCGGCCTCAGTGA
GCGAGCGAGCGCGCAGCTGCCTGCAGGACATGTGAGCAAAAGGCCAGCAAAAGGCCAGGAACCGTAAAAA
GGCCGCGTTGCTGGCGTTTTTCCATAGGCTCCGCCCCCCTGACGAGCATCACAAAAATCGACGCTCAAGT
CAGAGGTGGCGAAACCCGACAGGACTATAAAGATACCAGGCGTTTCCCCCTGGAAGCTCCCTCGTGCGCT
CTCCTGTTCCGACCCTGCCGCTTACCGGATACCTGTCCGCCTTTCTCCCTTCGGGAAGCGTGGCGCTTTC
TCATAGCTCACGCTGTAGGTATCTCAGTTCGGTGTAGGTCGTTCGCTCCAAGCTGGGCTGTGTGCACGAA
CCCCCCGTTCAGCCCGACCGCTGCGCCTTATCCGGTAACTATCGTCTTGAGTCCAACCCGGTAAGACACG
ACTTATCGCCACTGGCAGCAGCCACTGGTAACAGGATTAGCAGAGCGAGGTATGTAGGCGGTGCTACAGA
GTTCTTGAAGTGGTGGCCTAACTACGGCTACACTAGAAGAACAGTATTTGGTATCTGCGCTCTGCTGAAG
CCAGTTACCTTCGGAAAAAGAGTTGGTAGCTCTTGATCCGGCAAACAAACCACCGCTGGTAGCGGTGGTT
TTTTTGTTTGCAAGCAGCAGATTACGCGCAGAAAAAAAGGATCTCAAGAAGATCCTTTGATCTTTTCTAC
GGGGTCTGACGCTCAGTGGAACGAAAACTCACGTTAAGGGATTTTGGTCATGAGATTATCAAAAAGGATC
TTCACCTAGATCCTTTTAAATTAAAAATGAAGTTTTAAATCAATCTAAAGTATATATGAGTAAACTTGGT
CTGACAGTTACCAATGCTTAATCAGTGAGGCACCTATCTCAGCGATCTGTCTATTTCGTTCATCCATAGT
TGCCTGACTCCCCGTCGTGTAGATAACTACGATACGGGAGGGCTTACCATCTGGCCCCAGTGCTGCAATG
ATACCGCGAGACCCACGCTCACCGGCTCCAGATTTATCAGCAATAAACCAGCCAGCCGGAAGGGCCGAGC
GCAGAAGTGGTCCTGCAACTTTATCCGCCTCCATCCAGTCTATTAATTGTTGCCGGGAAGCTAGAGTAAG
TAGTTCGCCAGTTAATAGTTTGCGCAACGTTGTTGCCATTGCTACAGGCATCGTGGTGTCACGCTCGTCG
TTTGGTATGGCTTCATTCAGCTCCGGTTCCCAACGATCAAGGCGAGTTACATGATCCCCCATGTTGTGCA
AAAAAGCGGTTAGCTCCTTCGGTCCTCCGATCGTTGTCAGAAGTAAGTTGGCCGCAGTGTTATCACTCAT
GGTTATGGCAGCACTGCATAATTCTCTTACTGTCATGCCATCCGTAAGATGCTTTTCTGTGACTGGTGAG
TACTCAACCAAGTCATTCTGAGAATAGTGTATGCGGCGACCGAGTTGCTCTTGCCCGGCGTCAATACGGG
ATAATACCGCGCCACATAGCAGAACTTTAAAAGTGCTCATCATTGGAAAACGTTCTTCGGGGCGAAAACT
CTCAAGGATCTTACCGCTGTTGAGATCCAGTTCGATGTAACCCACTCGTGCACCCAACTGATCTTCAGCA
TCTTTTACTTTCACCAGCGTTTCTGGGTGAGCAAAAACAGGAAGGCAAAATGCCGCAAAAAAGGGAATAA
GGGCGACACGGAAATGTTGAATACTCATACTCTTCCTTTTTCAATATTATTGAAGCATTTATCAGGGTTA
TTGTCTCATGAGCGGATACATATTTGAATGTATTTAGAAAAATAAACAAATAGGGGTTCCGCGCACATTT
CCCCGAAAAGTGCCACCTGACGTCTAAGAAACCATTATTATCATGACATTAACCTATAAAAATAGGCGTA
TCACGAGGCCCTTTCGTCTCGCGCGTTTCGGTGATGACGGTGAAAACCTCTGACACATGCAGCTCCCGGA
GACGGTCACAGCTTGTCTGTAAGCGGATGCCGGGAGCAGACAAGCCCGTCAGGGCGCGTCAGCGGGTGTT
GGCGGGTGTCGGGGCTGGCTTAACTATGCGGCATCAGAGCAGATTGTACTGAGAGTGCACCATAAAATTG
TAAACGTTAATATTTTGTTAAAATTCGCGTTAAATTTTTGTTAAATCAGCTCATTTTTTAACCAATAGAC
CGAAATCGGCAAAATCCCTTATAAATCAAAAGAATAGCCCGAGATAGAGT
[37 nt withheld, positions 2781-2817]
AAAGAACGTGGACTCCAACGTCAAAGG
[141 nt withheld, positions 2845-2985]
G
[46 nt withheld, positions 2987-3032]
A
[95 nt withheld, positions 3034-3128]
TATGCGGTGTGAAATACCGCACAGATGCGTAAGGAGAAAATACCGCATCAGGCGCCCCTGCAGGCAGCTG
CGCGCTCGCTCGCTCACTGAGGCCGCCCGGGCAAAGCCCGGGCGTCGGGCGACCTTTGGTCGCCCGGCCT
CAGTGAGCGAGCGAGCGCGCAGAGAGGGAGTGGCCAACTCCATCACTAGGGGTTCCTGCGGCCGCTCGGT
CCGCACGTGAGATCTCATGCCTGCTATTGTCTTCCCAATCCTCCCCCTTGCTGTCCTGCCCCACCCCACC
CCCCAGAATAGAATGACACCTACTCAGACAATGCGATGCAATTTCCTCATTTTATTAGGAAAGGACAGTG
GGAGTGGCACCTTCCAGGGTCAAGGAAGGCACGGGGGAGGGGCAAACAACAGATGGCTGGCAACTAGAAG
GCACAGTCGAAGATCTCTCGAGCCACGGAATTGTCAGTGCCCAACAGCCGAGCCCCTGTCCAGCAGCGGG
CAAGGCAGGCGGCGATGAGTTCCGCCGTGGCAAGAACTAACCAGGATTTATACAAGGAGGAGAAAATGAA
AGCCATACGGGAAGCAATAGCATGATACAAAGGCATTAAAGCAGCGTATCCACATAGCGTAAAAGGAGCA
ACATAGTTAAGAATACCAGTCAATCTTTCACAAATTTTGTAATCCAGAGGTTGATTATGATATCGAATTC
GCGGCCGCGGCGCGCCTCATTACTTAGCGCTGGTGTACTTGGTGATGGCCTTAGTACCCTCGGACACGGC
GTGCTTGGCCAACTCCCCAGGCAGCAGCAGGCGCACGGCCGTCTGGATCTCCCGGGAGGTGATGGTCGAG
CGCTTGTTGTAATGCGCCAGGCGGGAAGCCTCTCCTGCGATGCGCTCGAAAATGTCGTTCACAAACGAAT
TCATGATGCCCATGGCCTTGGACGAAATGCCGGTGTCAGGGTGGACCTGCTTCAGAACCTTGTACACATA
GATGGAATAGCTCTCCTTGCGGCTGCGCTTGCGCTTCTTGCCGCCTTTCTTCTGCGCCTTAGTCACCGCC
TTCTTGGAGCCCTTTTTCGGGGCGGGAGCAGACTTCGCTGGCTCTGGGCCTCCGGAGCCTCCAGATCTGA
GTCCGGACTTGTCATCGTCATCCTTGTAATCGATGTCATGATCTTTATAATCTCCGTCATGGTCTTTGTA
GTCTCCACTAGCACCAGGCCCTGGATTCTCCTCTACATCCCCTGCCTGTTTCAACAGTGAGAAGTTGGTA
GCACCAGAGCCCTTGTACAGCTCGTCCATGCCGAGAGTGATCCCGGCGGCGGTCACGAACTCCAGCAGGA
CCATGTGATCGCGCTTCTCGTTGGGGTCTTTGCTCAGCTTGGACTGGTAGCTCAGGTAGTGGTTGTCGGG
CAGCAGCACGGGGCCGTCGCCGATGGGGGTGTTCTGCTGGTAGTGGTCGGCGAGCTGCACGCCGCCGTCC
TCGATGTTGTGGCGGATCTTGAAGTTGGCCTTGATGCCGTTCTTCTGCTTGTCGGCGGTGATATAGACGT
TGTGGCTGTTGTAGTTGTACTCCAGCTTGTGCCCCAGGATGTTGCCGTCCTCCTTGAAGTCGATGCCCTT
CAGCTCGATGCGGTTCACCAGGGTGTCGCCCTCGAACTTCACCTCGGCGCGGGTCTTGTAGTTGCCGTCG
TCTTTGAAGAAGATGGTGCGCTCCTGGACGTAGCCTTCGGGCATGGCGGACTTGAAGAAGTCGTGCTGCT
TCATGTGGTCGGGGTAGCGGGCGAAGCACTGCACGCCGTAGCCCAGGGTGGTCACGAGGGTGGGCCAGGG
CACGGGCAGCTTGCCGGTGGTGCAGATCAGCTTCAGGGTCAGCTTGCCGTAGGTGGCATCGCCCTCGCCC
TCGCCGGACACGCTGAACTTGTGGCCGTTGACATCGCCGTCCAGCTCGACCAGGATGGGCACCACCCCGG
TGAACAGCTCCTCGCCCTTGGAGACCATGGTGGCGACCGGTAGCGCTAGCTTCGAAAGATCTGGATCCCA
GAAGCAAATGTAAGCAATAGATGGCTCTGCCCTGACTTTTATGCCCAGCCCGAGCTCTGAGTGTGTTCTT
GCACTTGCCTTTGGCCATCTGGTTGTCTCTGATGCTGGTTGGCCTGGTAGTTCCCGGGAGTAGCAAGCCT
CTGGGAC
Features (pLannotate 1.2.2; 16 found; start..end, strand, type, name):
    493..520     -  repeat_region  AAV2 ITR (fragment): inverted terminal repeat of adeno-associated virus serotype 2 inverted
    549..576     -  repeat_region  AAV2 ITR (fragment): inverted terminal repeat of adeno-associated virus serotype 2 inverted
    649..1237    -  rep_origin     ori: high-copy-number ColE1/pMB1/pBR322/pUC origin of replication
   1408..2268    -  CDS            AmpR: β-lactamase; bla; confers resistance to ampicillin, carbenicillin, and related antibiotics
   2269..2373    -  promoter       AmpR promoter: bla
   2468..2503    +  CDS            rop (fragment): Rop protein, which maintains plasmids at low copy number; rop
   2605..2654    +  misc_feature   bom (fragment): basis of mobility region from pBR322
   2655..3110    -  rep_origin     f1 ori (sequence partly withheld): f1 bacteriophage origin of replication; arrow indicates direction of (+) strand synthesis
   3129..3180    +  misc_feature   bom (fragment): basis of mobility region from pBR322
   3185..3325    -  repeat_region  AAV2 ITR: inverted terminal repeat of adeno-associated virus serotype 2 inverted
   3443..3554    -  polyA_signal   bGH poly(A) signal: bovine growth hormone polyadenylation signal
   3571..3651    -  misc_feature   WPRE (fragment): woodchuck hepatitis virus posttranscriptional regulatory element
   3657..3814    -  misc_feature   WPRE (fragment): woodchuck hepatitis virus posttranscriptional regulatory element
   3848..4225    -  CDS            H2B: human histone H2B; HIST1H2BJ
   4256..4321    -  CDS            3xFLAG: three tandem FLAG® epitope tags, followed by an enterokinase cleavage site
   4400..5116    -  CDS            SYFP2: SYFP2 is a basic (constitutively fluorescent) yellow fluorescent protein published in 2006, derived from Aequorea victoria. It is reported to be a very rapidly-maturing monomer with moderate acid sensitivity.
