[The description below was written by a language model from this plasmid's Addgene catalogue record and pLannotate feature annotations shown in this document.]
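Description:
AiP13297 - pAAV-AiE0944m-minBG-SYFP2-P2A-3XFLAG-10aa-H2B-WPRE3-BGHpA (alias CN3297) is an AAV transfer plasmid built on a pAAV2 backbone, intended for packaging a recombinant AAV genome that reports enhancer activity in brain cells. In bacteria it is maintained through a high-copy ColE1/pUC-type origin and selected with ampicillin via the β-lactamase gene and its native promoter. An f1 phage origin and small pBR322-derived remnants (bom and rop fragments) are also present in the backbone. The expression cassette is flanked by AAV2 inverted terminal repeats, which provide the signals for replication and encapsidation. The annotation finds one ITR intact and the other only as short fragments, which may reflect the difficulty of sequencing and annotating these repeats.

The payload pairs the AiE0944m enhancer with the minimal beta-globin promoter (minBG), so that transcription depends largely on the enhancer's cell-type-selective activity. Neither the enhancer, the minimal promoter nor the P2A was annotated in the feature table; all three are known only from the name and catalogue fields. The synthetic open reading frame encodes the yellow fluorescent protein SYFP2, a P2A self-cleaving peptide, and then a 3xFLAG tag joined by a 10-amino-acid linker to human histone H2B. This design yields two separate products: soluble SYFP2 that fills the cell, and a FLAG-tagged histone that localises to chromatin and so marks the nuclei of expressing cells with an epitope. A shortened WPRE (WPRE3) boosts transcript stability and expression, and the bovine growth hormone polyadenylation signal terminates the message. The record describes the enhancer as designed to drive AAV-mediated transgene expression in specific brain cell populations, but it does not state which populations are targeted.
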