Addgene plasmid #230278: AiP13297 - pAAV-AiE0944m-minBG-SYFP2-P2A-3XFLAG-10aa-H2B-WPRE3-BGHpA (Alias: CN3297)
Purpose: AiE0944m is an enhancer sequence, designed to drive AAV-mediated transgene expression in specific populations of brain cells
Depositing lab: Allen Institute for Brain Science & Boaz Levi. Depositing organization: Allen Institute. Publication: A suite of enhancer AAVs and transgenic mouse lines for genetic access to cortical cell types. Ben-Simon Y, Hooper M, Narayan S, Daigle TL, Dwivedi D, Way SW, Oster A, Stafford DA, Mich JK, Taormina MJ, Martinez RA, Opitz-Araya X, Roth JR, Alexander JR, Allen S, Amster A, Arbuckle J, Ayala A, Baker PM, Bakken TE, Barcelli T, Barta S, Bendrick J, Bertagnolli D, Bielstein C, Bishwakarma P, Bowlus J, Boyer G, Brouner K, Casian B, Casper T, Chakka AB, Chakrabarty R, Chance RK, Chavan S, Clark M, Colbert K, Collman F, Daniel S, Departee M, DiValentin P, Donadio N, Dotson N, Egdorf T, Fliss T, Gabitto M, Garcia J, Gary A, Gasperini M, Gloe J, Goldy J, Gore BB, Graybuck L, Greisman N, Haeseleer F, Halterman C, Haradon Z, Hastings SD, Helback O, Ho W, Hockemeyer D, Huang C, Huff S, Hunker A, Johansen N, Jones D, Juneau Z, Kalmbach B, Kannan M, Khem S, Kussick E, Kutsal R, Larsen R, Lee C, Lee AY, Leibly M, Lenz GH, Li S, Liang E, Lusk N, Madigan Z, Malloy J, Malone J, McCue R, Melchor J, Mollenkopf T, Moosman S, Morin E, Newman D, Ng L, Ngo K, Omstead V, Otto S, Oyama A, Pena N, Pham T, Phillips E, Pom CA, Potekhina L, Ransford S, Ray PL, Rette D, Reynoldson C, Rimorin C, Rocha D, Ruiz A, Sanchez REA, Sawyer L, Sedeno-Cortes A, Sevigny JP, Shapovalova N, Shepard N, Shulga L, Sigler AR, Siverts L, Soliman S, Somasundaram S, Staats B, Stewart K, Szelenyi E, Tieu M, Trader C, Tran A, van Velthoven CTJ, Walker M, Wang Y, Weed N, Wirthlin M, Wood T, Wynalda B, Yao Z, Zhou T, Ariza J, Dee N, Reding M, Ronellenfitch K, Mufti S, Sunkin SM, Smith KA, Esposito L, Waters J, Thyagarajan B, Yao S, Lein ES, Zeng H, Levi BP, Ngai J, Ting JT, Tasic B. Cell. 2025 May 16:S0092-8674(25)00513-6. doi: 10.1016/j.cell.2025.05.002. PubMed 40403729.
Backbone
  Vector backbone: pAAV2
  Vector type: AAV
Growth in bacteria
  Bacterial resistance: Ampicillin, 100 μg/mL
  Growth temperature: 37°C
  Growth strain: NEB Stable
  Copy number: High Copy
Gene/Insert
  Gene/Insert name: SYFP2-P2A-3XFLAG-10aa-H2B
  Species: Synthetic
  Promoter: minBG
  Cloning method: Gibson Cloning
Terms and licenses: Academic/Nonprofit Terms; Industry Terms: Not Available to Industry
How to cite: AiP13297 - pAAV-AiE0944m-minBG-SYFP2-P2A-3XFLAG-10aa-H2B-WPRE3-BGHpA (Alias: CN3297) was a gift from Allen Institute for Brain Science & Boaz Levi (Addgene plasmid # 230278 ; http://n2t.net/addgene:230278 ; RRID:Addgene_230278)
